>Addgene plasmid #39238 | pγsat | addgene partial sequence | sequence record 50626 | T3 5'-GCAATTAACCCTCACTAAAGG-3'
CACGTTTTTTAGTGATTTCGTCATTTTTCAAGTCTTCAAGTGGATGTTTCTCATTTTCCATGATTTTCAG
TTTTCTTGCCATATTCCACGTCCTACAGTGGACATTTCTAAATTTTCCACCTTTTTCAGTTTTCCTCGCC
ATATTTCACGTCCTAAAGTGTGTATTTCTCATTTGCCGTGATTTTCAGTTTTCTCGCCATATTCCAGGTC
CTTCAGTGTGCATTTCTCATTTTTCACGTTTTTTAGTGATTTCGTCATTTTTCAAGTCGTCAAGTGGATG
TTTCTCATTTTCCATGATTTTCAGTTTTCTTGCCATATTCCACGTCCTACAGTGGATATTTCTAAATTTT
AAACCTTTTTCAGTTTTCCTCGCCATATTTGACGACCTAAAGTGTGTATTTCTCATTTTCCGTGATTTTC
AGTTTTCTCACCATATTCCAGGTCCTTCAGGGGGCATTTCTCATTTTTCACGTTTTTTAGTGATTTCGTC
ATTTTTCAAGTCGTCAAGTGGATGTTTCTCATTTTCCATGATTTTCAGTTTTCTTGCCATATTCCACGTC
CTACAGTGGACATTTCTAAATTTTCCACCTTTTTCAGTTTTCC
