>Addgene plasmid #39238 | pγsat | addgene partial sequence | sequence record 50627 | T7 5'-TAATACGACTCACTATAGGG-3'
ACCTGGAATATGGCGTGAAAACTGAAAATCACGGAAAATGAGAAATACACACTTTAGGACGTGAAATATG
GCGAGGAAAACTGAAAAAGGTGGAAAATTTAGAAATGTCCACTGTAGGACGTGGAATATGGCAAGAAAAC
TGAAAATCATGGAAAATGAGAAACATCCACTTGACGACTTGAAAAATGACGAAATCACTAAAAAACGTGA
AAACTGAGAAATGCACAATGAAGGACCTGGAATATTGCGAGAAAACTGAAAATCACGGAAAATGAGAAAT
ACACACTTTAGGACGTGAAATATGTCGAGGAAAACTGAAAAAGGTGGAAAATTTAGAAATGTCCACTGTA
GGACGTGGAATATGGCAAGAAAACTGAAAATCATGGAAAATGAGAAACATCCACTTGACGACTTGAAAAA
TGACGAAATCACTAAAAAACGTGAAAAATGAGAAATGCCCCCTGAAGGACCTGGAATATGGTGAGAAAAC
TGAAAATCACGGAAAATGAGAAATACACACTTTAGGACGTCAAATATGGCGAGGAAAACTGAAAAAGGTT
TAAAATTTAGAAATATCCACTGTAGGACGTGGAATATGGCAAGAAAACTGAAAATCATGGAAAATGAGAA
ACATCCACTTGACGACTTGAAAAATGACGAAATCACTAAAAAACGTGAAAAATGAGAAATGCACACTGAA
GGACCTGGAATATGGCGAGAAAACTGAAAATCACGGCAAATGAGAAATACACACTTTAGGACGTGAAATA
TGGCGAGGAAAACTGAAAAA
