[The description below was written by a language model from this plasmid's Addgene catalogue record.]
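Description:
pγsat is a bacterial cloning plasmid built on a low-copy derivative of pBluescript (backbone about 3.8 kb) that carries a tandem array of mouse major (γ) satellite DNA. It is maintained in E. coli under ampicillin selection. The low copy number, together with the use of a recombination-deficient host strain, reflects the instability of the repetitive insert. The record does not include a feature table, so the origin of replication and other backbone elements are not itemised. The insert sits between NotI and SalI sites, both preserved, and is flanked by the T3 and T7 primer sites used for sequencing.

The insert of roughly 1.9 kb consists of eight direct copies of the 234 bp γ-satellite repeat from Mus musculus. According to the depositor, four repeats were amplified by PCR from mouse genomic DNA, so they represent a native satellite array, and this block was then duplicated in the construct. The sequence is described as a consensus, and individual genomic repeats are reported to deviate from it by a few percent. There is no expression cassette, as the plasmid serves simply as a source of satellite DNA.

Its main use is as a template for FISH probes that label pericentromeric heterochromatin in mouse cells, for example to study how genes are positioned relative to heterochromatic domains in the nucleus. Minor sequence variation is not expected to affect this application. The depositor cautions that the eight direct repeats, plus internal repeats within each unit, make the plasmid prone to rearrangement during propagation, so its integrity cannot be fully guaranteed.
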