Addgene plasmid #39238: pγsat
Depositing lab: Niall Dillon. Depositing organization: MRC Laboratory of Medical Sciences. Publication: Transcription factor dosage affects changes in higher order chromatin structure associated with activation of a heterochromatic gene. Lundgren M, Chow CM, Sabbattini P, Georgiou A, Minaee S, Dillon N. Cell. 2000 Nov 22;103(5):733-43. 10.1016/S0092-8674(00)00177-X PubMed 11114330.
Backbone
  Vector backbone: low copy pBluescript
  Backbone size w/o insert (bp): 3806
  Vector type: Cloning vector
Growth in bacteria
  Bacterial resistance: Ampicillin, 100 μg/mL
  Growth temperature: 30°C
  Growth strain: Stbl3
  Copy number: Low Copy
Gene/Insert
  Gene/Insert name: 8 copies of the 234bp mouse γ-satellite repeat (alt names: Heterochromatin FISH Probe; pgammasat)
  Species: M. musculus (mouse)
  Insert size (bp): 1900
  Cloning method: Restriction Enzyme; 5′ cloning site NotI (not destroyed); 3′ cloning site SalI (not destroyed)
  Sequencing primers: 5′ T3; 3′ T7
Terms and licenses: Academic/Nonprofit Terms; Industry Terms: Not Available to Industry
Depositor comments: The four satellite repeats, which are duplicated in the construct, were generated by PCR from mouse DNA, so they represent a native mouse satellite array. The sequence is a consensus, however deviation from the consensus sequence ranging from 0.9 to 9.1% (mean deviation 3.9%) has been reported. The construct is mainly used as a FISH probe for visualising pericentromeric regions in mouse cells and this is unlikely to be affected by minor sequence variations. Another important point about this construct is that contains 8 direct repeats and the 234 bp satellite sequence also contains internal repeats. This will make it prone to rearrangements when it is grown up for isolation, which means that it will be difficult to completely guarantee its integrity. For reference please see - Vissel, B. and Choo KH. (1989). Mouse major (gamma) satellite DNA is highly conserved and organised into extremely long tandem arrays: Implications for recombination between non-homologous chromosomes. Genomics 5, 407-414.
How to cite: pγsat was a gift from Niall Dillon (Addgene plasmid # 39238 ; http://n2t.net/addgene:39238 ; RRID:Addgene_39238)
